>Addgene plasmid #247161 | pIVT_Dn29-P2A-GFP | addgene full sequence | sequence record 492672 | Addgene NGS Result
TTGAGATCCTTTTTTTCTGCGCGTAATCTGCTGCTTGCAAACAAAAAAACCACCGCTACCAGCGGTGGTT
TGTTTGCCGGATCAAGAGCTACCAACTCTTTTTCCGAAGGTAACTGGCTTCAGCAGAGCGCAGATACCAA
ATACTGTTCTTCTAGTGTAGCCGTAGTTAGGCCACCACTTCAAGAACTCTGTAGCACCGCCTACATACCT
CGCTCTGCTAATCCTGTTACCAGTGGCTGCTGCCAGTGGCGATAAGTCGTGTCTTACCGGGTTGGACTCA
AGACGATAGTTACCGGATAAGGCGCAGCGGTCGGGCTGAACGGGGGGTTCGTGCACACAGCCCAGCTTGG
AGCGAACGACCTACACCGAACTGAGATACCTACAGCGTGAGCTATGAGAAAGCGCCACGCTTCCCGAAGG
GAGAAAGGCGGACAGGTATCCGGTAAGCGGCAGGGTCGGAACAGGAGAGCGCACGAGGGAGCTTCCAGGG
GGAAACGCCTGGTATCTTTATAGTCCTGTCGGGTTTCGCCACCTCTGACTTGAGCGTCGATTTTTGTGAT
GCTCGTCAGGGGGGCGGAGCCTATGGAAAAACGCCAGCAACGCGGCCTTTTTACGGTTCCTGGCCTTTTG
CTGGCCTTTTGCTCACATGTTCTTTCCTGCGTTATCCCCTGATTCTGTGGATAACCGTATTACCGCCTTT
GAGTGAGCTGATACCGCTCGCCGCAGCCGAACGACCGAGCGCAGCGAGTCAGTGAGCGAGGAAGCGGAAG
AGCGCCCAATACGCAAACCGCCTCTCCCCGCGCGTTGGCCGATTCATTAATGCAGCTGGCACGACAGGTT
TCCCGACTGGAAAGCGGGCAGTGAGCGCAACGCAATTAATGTGAGTTAGCTCACTCATTAGGCACCCTAG
GCTTTACACTTTATGCTTCCGGCTCGTATGTTGTGTGGAATTGTGAGCGGATAACAATTTCACACAGGAA
ACAGCTATGACCATGATTACGCCAAGCTCTAGCTAGAGGTCGACGGTATCGAGCCCCAGCTGGTTCTTTC
CGCCTCAGAAGGAAGACGAATTCGAAGACTTTTTTTTTTTTTTTTTTTTTTTTTTTTTTTTTTTTTTTTT
TTTTTTTTTTTTTTTTTTTTTTTTTTTTTTWAAAAWWWWWRKKKWWWKKKKKTTTTTTTTTTTTTTTTTT
TTTTTTTTTTTTTTTTTTTTTTTTTTTTTTTTTTCTTCCTACTCAGGCTTTATTCAAAGACCAAGAGGTA
CAGGTGCAAGGGAGAGAAGAAGGGCATGGCCAGAAGGCAAGCCCCGCAGAAGGCAGCTTACTTGTACAGC
TCGTCCATGCCGAGAGTGATCCCGGCGGCGGTCACGAACTCCAGCAGGACCATGTGATCGCGCTTCTCGT
TGGGGTCTTTGCTCAGGGCGGACTGGGTGCTCAGGTAGTGGTTGTCGGGCAGCAGCACGGGGCCGTCGCC
GATGGGGGTGTTCTGCTGGTAGTGGTCGGCGAGCTGCACGCTGCCGTCCTCGATGTTGTGGCGGATCTTG
AAGTTCACCTTGATGCCGTTCTTCTGCTTGTCGGCCATGATATAGACGTTGTGGCTGTTGTAGTTGTACT
CCAGCTTGTGCCCCAGGATGTTGCCGTCCTCCTTGAAGTCGATGCCCTTCAGCTCGATGCGGTTCACCAG
GGTGTCGCCCTCGAACTTCACCTCGGCGCGGGTCTTGTAGTTGCCGTCGTCCTTGAAGAAGATGGTGCGC
TCCTGGACGTAGCCTTCGGGCATGGCGGACTTGAAGAAGTCGTGCTGCTTCATGTGGTCGGGGTAGCGGC
TGAAGCACTGCACGCCGTAGGTCAGGGTGGTCACGAGGGTGGGCCAGGGCACGGGCAGCTTGCCGGTGGT
GCAGATGAACTTCAGGGTCAGCTTGCCGTAGGTGGCATCGCCCTCGCCCTCGCCGGACACGCTGAACTTG
TGGCCGTTTACGTCGCCGTCCAGCTCGACCAGGATGGGCACCACCCCGGTGAACAGCTCCTCGCCCTTGC
TCACTGGGCCAGGATTCTCCTCGACGTCACCGCATGTTAGCAGACTTCCTCTGCCCTCTCCACTGCCGCT
AGCGTGGTGGTGGTGATGGTGACCGCCGCTGTTGATCTGAGGCAGCTTAGGATAAAGCACCAAGGTGAAG
TCATCGTCTCTCTGGTGCTTTTCTTTTCTGTAAACAGCGTAGTCCAGCACGCTCTTCAGCAGGTTGTTCT
TCTTGGCAGGGTCCTGGGTCTTGTAGTACAGTTCAAGCACGTTCTCGACTGTGGGGATGATATCCTTCTT
CACTTTGTTCCGCTGCACCTCCTCGGCCAGAGCCTTCTCGGCGTCGTGGATGGCCTTCTTGGTATCATCG
ATGCGTTCAGCCAGGATGTTGCTTCTTTCCAGGAATGTATCGATGCTGTACACGCCCTTCTCCAGCAGAT
TGTGCAGGTTGTCCTTCTGCTTGTACAGGTCATTCAGTTCCTTCTCCAGCCGGTGGAGGGCTTTCTGTCT
CAGGTCCACGCTGTCGTCGTTCACCTTGGGTCTCTGATGTTTGAACCAATCGGCCTTGTACTGTGCCAGC
AGCTGGTGCAGGCCTTGGATAATTTTGCTTTCCACGTACTCGAATCTGCTAGACTTGTTGGTACAGTATC
TGTTGTAGCAGATCAGGTGGGGGTGGCGCTGGTGGGTGTAAGGTCTATACACCATGCTGCTACCACAAAT
TCCGCACTTGACCAGTCCGGCCAGGGGGTTAGTGATGCCGTTCTGGATCTGATAGGGCACGTGGTACTTC
CGCTCCAGGATCTCTTGGGCCTTCAGGTAGGTTTCCATGGACACCAGAGGTTCGTGCTTGCCCTCCACGT
CGATCCATTGTTCCTTGGGCCGCATCCGGACATCCTTTTTTTTGCCTGGTGTGATAGATTTTTTTTCCTC
CTTCTTCCGCCACTGGATTCTGCCGGCGTACACGGCATTCTTCAGGATAGACAACACGGTGGAGCCCTTC
CAGGCGATGCCTGTAGGGCTCTTGCAGAACTTGTTCAGCTCGTTGGCGATCTTGCTGGCGCCCATCCGCA
CGTTAGGATCGTCGTGGGTGTACCAGTCAAAGATCATCTTCACGATAGGGGCCTGCTCAGGGTGAGGAAT
CAGGTACCGCTCCTTGTTGTTTTTCTCGATGATGTAGCCGTAAGGTGGTCTTGGAGCGATGTAATTTCCC
TCCTCAACTGTGGCCACTCTGCCCCGCTGCAGTCTTCTGGTGATAAACTTGAATTCCCGCCTGGCCATGA
AGGCGCCAAACTCGGCGTATTCCTCGTCGAACTCGTTGTTCAGGTCGTATGTTTTCAGAGGGGTGATGAT
CTTGGTGTTGCTATTCTTGAAGGCCTCCAGGATAATGCCCTGCTCCTTGGTATTGCCTCTGCCCAGTCTG
TCGATGTCCATGCACAGCACAGCGTCGTACAGTCCCTCTTCCACCTCCTTCAGTGTCTCCAGCATCTCAG
GTCTGTGGATCAGAGACTCGCCGCTGATGCCCACTTCCTCTCTGATCTTCACGATGTTCAGATTTCTTTC
TTTGGCCAGCTTCAGCAGGATGTTTCTATGTTTAGCCAGGGTTTCGCCCTCGCCCCTGGCCTCAGCTTCC
AGATCGGCTCTGGACTTTCTAAGGTGCATGAGCACCCGTTCCATTCTTATATTTCTTCTTACTCTTCTTT
TCTCTCTTATTTCCTTATAGTGTGTCGTATTAGCGGCCGCGGATCTCTAGCGGATCTGACGGTTCACTAA
ACCAACGCGTATATCTGGCCCGTACATCGCGAAGCAGCGCAAAACGCCTAACCCTAAGCAGATTCTTCAT
GCAATTGTCGGTCAAGCCTTGCCTTGTTGTAGCTTAAATTTTGCTCGCGCACTACTCAGCGACCTCCAAC
ACACAAGCAGGGAGCAGATACTGGCTTAACTATGCGGCATCAGAGCAGATTGTACTGAGAGTCGACCCTA
GGGGATCGGGAGATCGATCTCCCGATCCGTCGACGTCAGGTGGCACTTTTCGGGGAAATGTGCGCGGAAC
CCCTATTTGTTTATTTTTCTAAATACATTCAAATATGTATCCGCTCATGAGACAATAACCCTGATAAATG
CTTCAATAATATTGAAAAAGGAAGAGTATGAGTATTCAACATTTCCGTGTCGCCCTTATTCCCTTTTTTG
CGGCATTTTGCCTTCCTGTTTTTGCTCACCCAGAAACGCTGGTGAAAGTAAAAGATGCTGAAGATCAGTT
GGGTGCACGAGTGGGTTACATCGAACTGGATCTCAACAGCGGTAAGATCCTTGAGAGTTTTCGCCCCGAA
GAACGTTTTCCAATGATGAGCACTTTTAAAGTTCTGCTATGTGGCGCGGTATTATCCCGTATTGACGCCG
GGCAAGAGCAACTCGGTCGCCGCATACACTATTCTCAGAATGACTTGGTTGAGTACTCACCAGTCACAGA
AAAGCATCTTACGGATGGCATGACAGTAAGAGAATTATGCAGTGCTGCCATAACCATGAGTGATAACACT
GCGGCCAACTTACTTCTGACAACGATCGGAGGACCGAAGGAGCTAACCGCTTTTTTGCACAACATGGGGG
ATCATGTAACTCGCCTTGATCGTTGGGAACCGGAGCTGAATGAAGCCATACCAAACGACGAGCGTGACAC
CACGATGCCTGTAGCAATGGCAACAACGTTGCGCAAACTATTAACTGGCGAACTACTTACTCTAGCTTCC
CGGCAACAATTAATAGACTGGATGGAGGCGGATAAAGTTGCAGGACCACTTCTGCGCTCGGCCCTTCCGG
CTGGCTGGTTTATTGCTGATAAATCTGGAGCCGGTGAGCGTGGGTCTCGCGGTATCATTGCAGCACTGGG
GCCAGATGGTAAGCCCTCCCGTATCGTAGTTATCTACACGACGGGGAGTCAGGCAACTATGGATGAACGA
AATAGACAGATCGCTGAGATAGGTGCCTCACTGATTAAGCATTGGTAACTGTCAGACCAAGTTTACTCAT
ATATACTTTAGATTGATTTAAAACTTCATTTTTAATTTAAAAGGATCTAGGTGAAGATCCTTTTTGATAA
TCTCATGACCAAAATCCCTTAACGTGAGTTTTCGTTCCACTGAGCGTCAGACCCCGTAGAAAAGATCAAA
GGATCTTC
Features (pLannotate 1.2.2; 12 found; start..end, strand, type, name):
      1..589     +  rep_origin     ori: high-copy-number ColE1/pMB1/pBR322/pUC origin of replication
    772..864     +  CDS            lacI (fragment): lac repressor; lacI; The lac repressor binds to the lac operator to inhibit transcription in E. coli. This inhibition can be relieved by adding lactose or isopropyl-β-D-thiogalactopyranoside (IPTG).
    877..898     +  protein_bind   CAP binding site: CAP binding activates transcription in the presence of cAMP. E. coli catabolite activator protein
    913..943     +  promoter       lac promoter: promoter for the E. coli lac operon
    951..967     +  protein_bind   lac operator: The lac repressor binds to the lac operator to inhibit transcription in E. coli. This inhibition can be relieved by adding lactose or isopropyl-β-D-thiogalactopyranoside (IPTG). lac repressor encoded by lacI
   1016..1032    -  misc_feature   MCS (fragment): pBluescript multiple cloning site
   1037..1058    -  promoter       SV40 promoter (fragment): SV40 enhancer and early promoter
   1318..2034    -  CDS            EGFP: the original enhanced GFP (Yang et al., 1996) mammalian codon-optimized
   3763..3782    -  promoter       tight TRE promoter (fragment): Tet-responsive promoter PTight, consisting of seven tet operator sequences followed by the minimal CMV promoter
   3938..3982    +  misc_feature   bom (fragment): basis of mobility region from pBR322
   4053..4157    +  promoter       AmpR promoter: bla
   4158..5018    +  CDS            AmpR: β-lactamase; bla; confers resistance to ampicillin, carbenicillin, and related antibiotics
