[The description below was written by a language model from this plasmid's Addgene catalogue record and pLannotate feature annotations shown in this document.]
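Description:
pIVT_Dn29-P2A-GFP is an in vitro transcription template plasmid built on the pJY364 backbone and used to produce mRNA encoding the wild-type Dn29 recombinase together with a GFP reporter. It is propagated in E. coli as a high-copy plasmid through a ColE1/pUC-type origin and selected with ampicillin via the β-lactamase (AmpR) gene and its native promoter. Remnants of a standard cloning backbone are also annotated (lac promoter, operator and CAP site, a lacI fragment, an MCS fragment and a bom fragment). These appear incidental to the construct's function.

The payload is a synthetic, human codon-optimized open reading frame assembled by Gibson cloning, in which Dn29 is joined to GFP through a P2A self-cleaving peptide. A single transcript therefore yields the recombinase and the fluorescent protein as separate polypeptides, and GFP signal reports on delivery and translation of the mRNA. The catalogue entry lists a mutated T7 promoter driving transcription and a C-terminal 6xHis tag on the insert.

The automated feature table recognizes only the EGFP coding sequence on the reverse strand. The roughly 1.7 kb unannotated stretch upstream of it is presumably where the Dn29 and P2A sequences lie, but Dn29, P2A, the T7 promoter and the His tag are not annotated. The very short hits called as SV40 and TRE promoter fragments are probably incidental matches rather than functional elements. Any UTRs or poly(A) tract are not stated in the record.

The associated work concerns site-specific DNA insertion into the human genome with engineered recombinases. In that context, this plasmid provides the wild-type enzyme in mRNA form for expression in human cells, presumably as a reference against engineered variants.
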