Addgene plasmid #247161: pIVT_Dn29-P2A-GFP
Purpose: In vitro transcription of human codon optimized wildtype Dn29-P2A-GFP
Depositing lab: Patrick Hsu. Depositing organization: Arc Institute. Publication: Site-specific DNA insertion into the human genome with engineered recombinases. Fanton A, Bartie LJ, Martins JQ, Tran VQ, Goudy L, Kernick C, Durrant MG, Wei J, Armour-Garb Z, Pawluk A, Konermann S, Marson A, Gilbert LA, Roth TL, Hsu PD. Nat Biotechnol. 2025 Nov 6. doi: 10.1038/s41587-025-02895-3. PubMed 41199024.
Backbone
  Vector backbone: pJY364
  Vector type: In Vitro Transcription
Growth in bacteria
  Bacterial resistance: Ampicillin, 100 μg/mL
  Growth temperature: 37°C
  Growth strain: DH5alpha
  Copy number: High Copy
Gene/Insert
  Gene/Insert name: Dn29-P2A-GFP
  Species: Synthetic
  Promoter: mutated T7
  Tag / fusion protein: 6xHis (C terminal on insert)
  Cloning method: Gibson Cloning
Terms and licenses: Academic/Nonprofit Terms; Industry Terms: Not Available to Industry
Depositor comments: Please visit https://doi.org/10.1101/2024.11.01.621560 for bioRxiv preprint. The depositor confirms that discrepancies between the depositor's sequence and Addgene's sequences have no functional consequences.
How to cite: pIVT_Dn29-P2A-GFP was a gift from Patrick Hsu (Addgene plasmid # 247161 ; http://n2t.net/addgene:247161 ; RRID:Addgene_247161)
